>Addgene plasmid #193948 | GreenT-EC.b - pRSET | addgene full sequence | sequence record 382349 | Addgene NGS Result
GACCTACACCGAACTGAGATACCTACAGCGTGAGCTATGAGAAAGCGCCACGCTTCCCGAAGGGAGAAAG
GCGGACAGGTATCCGGTAAGCGGCAGGGTCGGAACAGGAGAGCGCACGAGGGAGCTTCCAGGGGGAAACG
CCTGGTATCTTTATAGTCCTGTCGGGTTTCGCCACCTCTGACTTGAGCGTCGATTTTTGTGATGCTCGTC
AGGGGGGCGGAGCCTATGGAAAAACGCCAGCAACGCGGCCTTTTTACGGTTCCTGGCCTTTTGCTGGCCT
TTTGCTCACATGTTCTTTCCTGCGTTATCCCCTGATTCTGTGGATAACCGTATTACCGCCTTTGAGTGAG
CTGATACCGCTCGCCGCAGCCGAACGACCGAGCGCAGCGAGTCAGTGAGCGAGGAAGCGGAAGAGCGCCC
AATACGCAAACCGCCTCTCCCCGCGCGTTGGCCGATTCATTAATGCAGGATCTCGATCCCGCGAAATTAA
TACGACTCACTATAGGGAGACCACAACGGTTTCCCTCTAGAAATAATTTTGTTTAACTTTAAGAAGGAGA
TATACATATGCGGGGTTCTCATCATCATCATCATCACCATCACCATCACCGCGGTATGGCTAGCATGACT
GGTGGACAGCAAATGGGTCGGGATCTGTACGACGATGACGATAAGGATCCGGCCACCATGGTCTCCAAGG
GGGAGGAGGACAACATGGGGAGCCTGCCAGCTACCCACGAGCTGCATATCTTTGGATCTATTAACGGGGT
GGATTTCGACATGGTTGGACAAGGTAGCGGGAATCCTAATGATGGGTATGAAGAGCTTAACCTTAAAAGC
ACTAAGGGCGATCTGCAATTTTCACCTTGGATTCTCGTCCCCCACATTGGGTATGGGTTCCATCAATATC
TCCCTTACCCGGATGGAATGTCTCCCTTCCAAGCGGCTATGGTAGATGGTAGTGGTTACCAAGTTCACAG
GACTATGCAATTCGAAGACGGCGCCTCATTGACTGTGAACTACCGATACACTTACGAAGGATCTCACATA
AAAGGTGAAGCGCAGGTGAAGGGCACGGGATTTCCAGCAGATGGGCCGGTAATGACTAACTCACTTACTG
CGGCAGACTTGGGGTGGGATTCAGAAGAGGAACTTTCCGAATGTTTTAGAATTTTTGATTTTGACGGTAA
CGGATTCATTGACCGCGAAGAGTTCGGTGACATAATCAGATTGACTGGGGAGCAACTTACGGATGAGGAC
GTAGACGAAATTTTTGGCGACTCAGATACGGATAAGAATTCAGGCCGGATCGACTTTGATGAATTTCTGA
AAATGGTCGAAAATGTTCAGCTCACGGACAACCGAACAACGAAAAAGACCTATCCAAATGACAAGACAAT
TATCTCAACTTTGAAATGGAGCTACACCACGGACAACGGCAAGAGGTATCGGTCCACCGCTATCACTACT
TATACATTTGCTAAACCCATGGCGGCTAACTACCTCAAGAATCAACCTATGTACGTGTTTCGCAAGACTG
AGCTTAAACATAGCAAAACCGAATTGAATTTCAAGGAGTGGCAGAAGGCGTTTACGGACGTAATGGGGAT
GGATGAGCTTTATAAGTGATAATAGGAATTCCTATAGTGTCACCTAAATGATCCGGCTGCTAACAAAGCC
CGAAAGGAAGCTGAGTTGGCTGCTGCCACCGCTGAGCAATAACTAGCATAACCCCTTGGGGCCTCTAAAC
GGGTCTTGAGGGGTTTTTTGCTGAAAGGAGGAACTATATCCGGATCTGGCGTAATAGCGAAGAGGCCCGC
ACCGATCGCCCTTCCCAACAGTTGCGCAGCCTGAATGGCGAATGGG
[124 nt withheld, positions 1867-1990]
C
[91 nt withheld, positions 1992-2082]
A
[49 nt withheld, positions 2084-2132]
CCTTTGACGTTGGAGTCCACGTTCTTT
[37 nt withheld, positions 2160-2196]
ACCCTATCTCGGTCTATTCTTTTGATTTATAAGGGATTTTGCCGATTTCGGCCTATTGGTTAAAAAATGA
GCTGATTTAACAAAAATTTAACGCGAATTTTAACAAAATATTAACGCTTACAATTTAGGTGGCACTTTTC
GGGGAAATGTGCGCGGAACCCCTATTTGTTTATTTTTCTAAATACATTCAAATATGTATCCGCTCATGAG
ACAATAACCCTGATAAATGCTTCAATAATATTGAAAAAGGAAGAGTATGAGTATTCAACATTTCCGTGTC
GCCCTTATTCCCTTTTTTGCGGCATTTTGCCTTCCTGTTTTTGCTCACCCAGAAACGCTGGTGAAAGTAA
AAGATGCTGAAGATCAGTTGGGTGCACGAGTGGGTTACATCGAACTGGATCTCAACAGCGGTAAGATCCT
TGAGAGTTTTCGCCCCGAAGAACGTTTTCCAATGATGAGCACTTTTAAAGTTCTGCTATGTGGCGCGGTA
TTATCCCGTATTGACGCCGGGCAAGAGCAACTCGGTCGCCGCATACACTATTCTCAGAATGACTTGGTTG
AGTACTCACCAGTCACAGAAAAGCATCTTACGGATGGCATGACAGTAAGAGAATTATGCAGTGCTGCCAT
AACCATGAGTGATAACACTGCGGCCAACTTACTTCTGACAACGATCGGAGGACCGAAGGAGCTAACCGCT
TTTTTGCACAACATGGGGGATCATGTAACTCGCCTTGATCGTTGGGAACCGGAGCTGAATGAAGCCATAC
CAAACGACGAGCGTGACACCACGATGCCTGTAGCAATGGCAACAACGTTGCGCAAACTATTAACTGGCGA
ACTACTTACTCTAGCTTCCCGGCAACAATTAATAGACTGGATGGAGGCGGATAAAGTTGCAGGACCACTT
CTGCGCTCGGCCCTTCCGGCTGGCTGGTTTATTGCTGATAAATCTGGAGCCGGTGAGCGTGGGTCTCGCG
GTATCATTGCAGCACTGGGGCCAGATGGTAAGCCCTCCCGTATCGTAGTTATCTACACGACGGGGAGTCA
GGCAACTATGGATGAACGAAATAGACAGATCGCTGAGATAGGTGCCTCACTGATTAAGCATTGGTAACTG
TCAGACCAAGTTTACTCATATATACTTTAGATTGATTTAAAACTTCATTTTTAATTTAAAAGGATCTAGG
TGAAGATCCTTTTTGATAATCTCATGACCAAAATCCCTTAACGTGAGTTTTCGTTCCACTGAGCGTCAGA
CCCCGTAGAAAAGATCAAAGGATCTTCTTGAGATCCTTTTTTTCTGCGCGTAATCTGCTGCTTGCAAACA
AAAAAACCACCGCTACCAGCGGTGGTTTGTTTGCCGGATCAAGAGCTACCAACTCTTTTTCCGAAGGTAA
CTGGCTTCAGCAGAGCGCAGATACCAAATACTGTTCTTCTAGTGTAGCCGTAGTTAGGCCACCACTTCAA
GAACTCTGTAGCACCGCCTACATACCTCGCTCTGCTAATCCTGTTACCAGTGGCTGCTGCCAGTGGCGAT
AAGTCGTGTCTTACCGGGTTGGACTCAAGACGATAGTTACCGGATAAGGCGCAGCGGTCGGGCTGAACGG
GGGGTTCGTGCACACAGCCCAGCTTGGAGCGAAC
Features (pLannotate 1.2.2; 17 found; start..end, strand, type, name):
    415..468     +  CDS            lacI (fragment): lac repressor; lacI; The lac repressor binds to the lac operator to inhibit transcription in E. coli. This inhibition can be relieved by adding lactose or isopropyl-β-D-thiogalactopyranoside (IPTG).
    488..506     +  promoter       T7 promoter: promoter for bacteriophage T7 RNA polymerase
    538..560     +  RBS            RBS: efficient ribosome binding site from bacteriophage T7 gene 10 (Olins and Rangwala, 1989)
    586..610     +  CDS            10xHis (fragment): 10xHis affinity tag
    616..648     +  CDS            T7 tag (gene 10 leader): leader peptide from bacteriophage T7 gene 10 promotes efficient translation in E. coli
    652..675     +  CDS            Xpress™ tag: Xpress™ epitope tag, including an enterokinase recognition and cleavage site
    688..1128    +  CDS            mNeonGreen (fragment): mNeonGreen is a basic (constitutively fluorescent) green/yellow fluorescent protein published in 2013, derived from Branchiostoma lanceolatum. It is reported to be a very rapidly-maturing monomer with moderate acid sensitivity.
   1141..1350    +  CDS            TNNC2 (fragment): TNNC2_PIG - Experimental evidence at protein level: Swiss-Prot protein existence level 1. Troponin is the central regulatory protein of striated muscle contraction. Tn consists of three components: Tn-I which is the inhibitor of actomyosin ATPase, Tn-T which contains the binding site for tropomyosin and Tn-C. The binding of calcium to Tn-C abolishes the inhibitory action of Tn on actin filaments. From Sus scrofa (Pig).
   1369..1626    +  CDS            mNeonGreen (fragment): mNeonGreen is a basic (constitutively fluorescent) green/yellow fluorescent protein published in 2013, derived from Branchiostoma lanceolatum. It is reported to be a very rapidly-maturing monomer with moderate acid sensitivity.
   1642..1659    -  promoter       SP6 promoter (fragment): promoter for bacteriophage SP6 RNA polymerase
   1666..1715    +  CDS            SET1 (fragment): solubility-enhancement tag derived from T7 phage gene 10B
   1723..1770    +  terminator     T7 terminator: transcription terminator for bacteriophage T7 RNA polymerase
   1796..1862    +  CDS            lacZα (fragment): LacZα fragment of β-galactosidase; lacZ fragment
   1867..2295    +  rep_origin     f1 ori (sequence partly withheld): f1 bacteriophage origin of replication; arrow indicates direction of (+) strand synthesis
   2348..2452    +  promoter       AmpR promoter: bla
   2453..3313    +  CDS            AmpR: β-lactamase; bla; confers resistance to ampicillin, carbenicillin, and related antibiotics
   3484..232     +  rep_origin     ori (across the origin): high-copy-number ColE1/pMB1/pBR322/pUC origin of replication
