[The description below was written by a language model from this plasmid's Addgene catalogue record and pLannotate feature annotations shown in this document.]
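Description:
GreenT-EC.b - pRSET is a bacterial expression plasmid built on the pRSET-B backbone for producing a genetically encoded, low-affinity green calcium indicator in E. coli. It is a high-copy plasmid that replicates from a ColE1/pUC-type origin and is selected with ampicillin through the bla (AmpR) gene and its own promoter. An f1 origin is also present, which in principle allows single-stranded DNA production. The sequenced record is 3,840 nt.

Expression is driven by a bacteriophage T7 promoter followed by the T7 gene 10 ribosome binding site, and transcription ends at a T7 terminator, so protein production requires a host that supplies T7 RNA polymerase. The open reading frame begins with the standard pRSET N-terminal leader: a polyhistidine tag for metal-affinity purification, the T7 gene 10 leader peptide, and the Xpress epitope with its enterokinase cleavage site. The sensor itself, about 1.06 kb, consists of mNeonGreen (from Branchiostoma lanceolatum) split into two segments with a troponin C-derived calcium-binding domain inserted between them. The annotation software matched this domain to pig TNNC2, but the catalogue entry gives its source as the toadfish Opsanus tau. In this kind of design, calcium binding to the inserted domain alters the fluorescence of the surrounding fluorescent protein.

Short annotated fragments of lacI, lacZα, an SP6 promoter and a solubility tag appear to be backbone remnants or partial matches rather than functional elements. The construct is suited to producing and purifying recombinant sensor protein, and the associated work concerns imaging of interstitial (extracellular) calcium, where a low-affinity indicator is needed.
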