Addgene plasmid #193948: GreenT-EC.b - pRSET
Purpose: Bacterial expression vector for a low-affinity calcium indicator
Depositing lab: Oliver Griesbeck. Depositing organization: Max Planck Institute for Biological Intelligence. Publication: Fluorescent sensors for imaging of interstitial calcium. Valiente-Gabioud AA, Garteizgogeascoa Suner I, Idziak A, Fabritius A, Basquin J, Angibaud J, Nagerl UV, Singh SP, Griesbeck O. Nat Commun. 2023 Oct 5;14(1):6220. doi: 10.1038/s41467-023-41928-w. PubMed 37798285.
Backbone
  Vector backbone: pRSET-B
  Backbone size w/o insert (bp): 2901
  Vector type: Bacterial Expression
Growth in bacteria
  Bacterial resistance: Ampicillin, 100 μg/mL
  Growth temperature: 37°C
  Growth strain: DH5alpha
  Copy number: High Copy
Gene/Insert
  Gene/Insert name: GreenT-EC.b
  Species: Branchiostoma lanceolatum / Opsanus tau
  Insert size (bp): 1059
  Tag / fusion protein: His-Tag (N terminal on insert)
  Cloning method: Ligation Independent Cloning
  Sequencing primers: 5′ TAATACGACTCACTATAG; 3′ GCTTCCTTTCGGGCTTTGTTAGCAGCCGGATC
Terms and licenses: Academic/Nonprofit Terms; Industry Terms: Not Available to Industry
How to cite: GreenT-EC.b - pRSET was a gift from Oliver Griesbeck (Addgene plasmid # 193948 ; http://n2t.net/addgene:193948 ; RRID:Addgene_193948)
